Addgene plasmid #118543: pMRE-Tn5-162
Purpose: miniTn5 plasmid to deliver constitutively expressed fluorescent protein genes in bacteria
Depositing lab: Mitja Remus-Emsermann. Depositing organization: University of Canterbury. Publication: Chromatic Bacteria - A Broad Host-Range Plasmid and Chromosomal Insertion Toolbox for Fluorescent Protein Expression in Bacteria. Schlechter RO, Jun H, Bernach M, Oso S, Boyd E, Munoz-Lintz DA, Dobson RCJ, Remus DM, Remus-Emsermann MNP. Front Microbiol. 2018 Dec 12;9:3052. doi: 10.3389/fmicb.2018.03052. eCollection 2018. PubMed 30631309.
Backbone
  Vector backbone: pAG408
  Vector type: Bacterial Expression ; miniTn5 delivery vector
  Selectable markers: Chloramphenicol/ Tetracycline
Growth in bacteria
  Bacterial resistance: Ampicillin, 100 μg/mL
  Growth temperature: 37°C
  Growth strain: E. coli S17-1 lambda pir
  Copy number: High Copy
Gene/Insert
  Gene/Insert name: sGFP2
  Species: Synthetic
  Cloning method: Gibson Cloning
Resource information
  A portion of this plasmid was derived from a plasmid made by: pTriEx-RhoA-wt_mScarlet-I_SGFP2
Terms and licenses: Academic/Nonprofit Terms; Industry Terms: Not Available to Industry
Depositor comments: Please visit https://www.biorxiv.org/content/early/2018/09/07/402172 for bioRxiv preprint.
How to cite: pMRE-Tn5-162 was a gift from Mitja Remus-Emsermann (Addgene plasmid # 118543 ; http://n2t.net/addgene:118543 ; RRID:Addgene_118543)
