[The description below was written by a language model from this plasmid's Addgene catalogue record and pLannotate feature annotations shown in this document.]
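Description:
pMRE-Tn5-162 is a 7.8 kb miniTn5 delivery plasmid built on the pAG408 backbone, designed to place a constitutively expressed fluorescent protein gene into bacterial chromosomes. It replicates from the R6K γ origin, which depends on the pi initiator protein and therefore only persists in pir-expressing hosts such as the recorded E. coli S17-1 λ pir strain. In recipients lacking pi it behaves as a suicide vector. An incP oriT (with an adjacent traJ fragment) allows conjugative mobilisation from a donor that supplies the transfer functions. The backbone carries AmpR (β-lactamase with its own promoter) for maintenance in E. coli. It also carries the Tn5 transposase gene tnpA, which acts through a cut-and-paste mechanism on the inverted repeats that flank the mobile element. These repeats are not annotated in the feature table, so the exact transposon boundaries cannot be read from it.

The payload is sGFP2, a synthetic green fluorescent protein derived from another plasmid and inserted by Gibson cloning. The automated annotation labels this open reading frame as an enhanced cyan-emitting GFP, most likely a nearest-match call among closely related Aequorea-derived variants. The promoter driving it is not annotated, although the record describes expression as constitutive. The reporter is followed by the lambda t0 terminator, then a cat gene with a cat promoter fragment and the rrnB T1 terminator. A tetracycline efflux gene (tetA) and a tetR fragment lie upstream, consistent with the listed chloramphenicol and tetracycline selectable markers. A short gentamicin resistance fragment appears to be a remnant of the parent vector. The plasmid belongs to a broad host-range toolbox for fluorescently tagging bacteria.
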