Features (pLannotate 1.2.2; 15 found; start..end, strand, type, name):
     72..181     +  oriT           oriT: incP origin of transfer
    214..259     +  CDS            traJ (fragment): oriT-recognizing protein; traJ
    330..662     +  rep_origin     R6K γ ori (fragment): γ replication origin from E. coli plasmid R6K; requires the R6K initiator protein pi for replication
    713..776     +  misc_feature   MCS (fragment): pBluescript multiple cloning site
    814..2013    -  CDS            TcR: tetracycline efflux protein; tetA; confers resistance to tetracycline
   2119..2761    +  CDS            TetR (fragment): tetracycline resistance regulatory protein; tetR
   3146..3829    +  CDS            Enhanced Cyan-Emitting GFP: Enhanced Cyan-Emitting GFP is a basic (constitutively fluorescent) cyan fluorescent protein published in 2002, derived from Aequorea victoria.
   3846..3940    +  terminator     lambda t0 terminator: transcription terminator from phage lambda
   3955..3983    +  promoter       cat promoter (fragment): promoter of the E. coli cat gene encoding chloramphenicol acetyltransferase
   3984..4640    +  CDS            cat: CAT_ECOLX - Experimental evidence at protein level: Swiss-Prot protein existence level 1. This enzyme is an effector of chloramphenicol resistance in bacteria. From Escherichia coli. This protein is used as a marker in many commonly used cloning vectors, such as pACYC184.
   4708..4794    +  terminator     rrnB T1 terminator: Escherichia coli rrnB; transcription terminator T1 from the E. coli rrnB gene
   4822..4848    +  CDS            GmR (fragment): gentamycin acetyltransferase; aacC1; confers resistance to gentamycin
   5066..6493    +  CDS            tnpA: TN5P_ECOLX - Also known as tnp. Experimental evidence at protein level: Swiss-Prot protein existence level 1. Mediates transposition of transposon Tn5 by a 'cut and paste' mechanism. First, the monomeric transposase binds the 19 bp inverted DNA repeats flanking the transposon. Then, dimerization of the DNA- bound transposase creates a synaptic DNA complex. After nicking of the first DNA strand, excision of the transposon proceeds through a series of intermediates. The transposase then mediates the insertion of the transposon at a new site by strand transfer. The activity of the wild- type tran
   6624..6728    +  promoter       AmpR promoter: bla
   6729..7589    +  CDS            AmpR: β-lactamase; bla; confers resistance to ampicillin, carbenicillin, and related antibiotics
>Addgene plasmid #118543 | pMRE-Tn5-162 | addgene full sequence | sequence record 368333 | Addgene NGS Result
TTCGCACGATATACAGGATTTTGCCAAAGGGTTCGTGTAGACTTTCCTTGGTGTATCCAACGGCGTCAGC
CGGGCAGGATAGGTGAAGTAGGCCCACCCGCGAGCGGGTGTTCCTTCTTCACTGTCCCTTATTCGCACCT
GGCGGTGCTCAACGGGAATCCTGCTCTGCGAGGCTGGCCGGCTACCGCCGGCGTAACAGATGAGGGCAAG
CGGATGGCTGATGAAACCAAGCCAACCAGGAAGGGCAGCCCACCTATCACGGAATTGATCCGGCCACGAT
GCGTCCGGCGTAGAGGATCTGAAGATCAGCAGTTCAACCTGTTGATAGTACGTACTAAGCTCTCATGTTT
CACGTACTAAGCTCTCATGTTTAACGTACTAAGCTCTCATGTTTAACGAACTAAACCCTCATGGCTAACG
TACTAAGCTCTCATGTTTCACGTACTAAGCTCTCATGTTTGAACAATAAAATTAATATAAATCAGCAACT
TAAATAGCCTCTAAGGTTTTAAGTTTTATAAGAAAAAAAAGAATATATAAGGCTTTTAAAGCTTTTAAGG
TTTAACGGTTGTGGACAACAAGCCAGGGATGTAACGCACTGAGAAGCCCTTAGAGCCTCTCAAAGCAATT
TTGAGTGACACAGGAACACTTAACGGCTGACATGGGAATTAATTCTGACTCTTATACACAAGTGCGGCCC
TCGAATTGACGCGCTCCACCGCGGTGGCGGCCGCTCTAGAACTAGTGGATCCCCCGGGCTGCAGGAATTC
GATATCCATAAACTGCCAGGAATTGGGGATCGGATTCGAGCTCTCAGCGATCGGCTCGTTGCCCTGCGCC
GCTCCAAAGCCCGCGACGCAGCGCCGGCAGGCAGAGCAAGTAGAGGGCAGCGCCTGCAATCCATGCCCAC
CCGTTCCACGTTGTTATAGAAGCCGCATAGATCGCCGTGAAGAGGAGGGGTCCGACGATCGAGGTCAGGC
TGGTGAGCGCCGCCAGTGAGCCTTGCAGCTGCCCCTGACGTTCCTCATCCACCTGCCTGGACAACATTGC
TTGCAGCGCCGGCATTCCGATGCCACCCGAAGCAAGCAGGACCATGATCGGGAACGCCATCCATCCCCGT
GTCGCGAAGGCAAGCAGGATGTAGCCTGTGCCGTCGGCAATCATTCCGAGCATGAGTGCCCGCCTTTCGC
CGAGCCGGGCGGCTACAGGGCCGGTGATCATTGCCTGGGCGAGTGAATGCAGAATGCCAAATGCGGCAAG
CGAAATGCCGATCGTGGTCGCGTCCCAGTGAAAGCGATCCTCGCCGAAAATGACCCAAAGCGCGGCCGGC
ACCTGTCCGACAAGTTGCATGATGAAGAAGACCGCCATCAGGGCGGCGACGACGGTCATGCCCCGGGCCC
ACCGGAACGAAGCGAGCGGGTTGAGAGCCTCCCGGCGTAACGGCCGGCGTTCGCCTTTGTGCGACTCCGG
CAAAAGGAAACAGCCCGTCAGGAAATTGAGGCCGTTCAAGGCTGCCGCGGCGAAGAACGGAGCGTGGGGG
GAGAAACCGCCCATCAGCCCACCGAGCACAGGTCCCGCGACCATCCCGAACCCGAAACAGGCGCTCATGA
AGCCGAAGTGCCGCGCGCGCTCATCGCCATCAGTGATATCGGCAATATAAGCGCCGGCTACCGCCCCAGT
CGCCCCGGTGATGCCGGCCACGATCCGCCCGATATAGAGAACCCAAAGGAAAGGCGCTGTCGCCATGATG
GCGTAGTCGACAGTGGCGCCGGCCAGCGAGACGAGCAAGATTGGCCGCCGCCCGAAACGATCCGACAGCG
CGCCCAGCACAGGTGCGCAGGCAAATTGCACCAACGCATACAGCGCCAGCAGAATGCCATAGTGGGCGGT
GACGTCGTTCGAGTGAACCAGATCGCGCAGGAGGCCCGGCAGCACCGGCATAATCAGGCCGATGCCGACA
GCGTCGAGCGCGACAGTGCTCAGAATTACGATCAGGGGTATGTTGGGTTTCACGTCTGGCCTCCGGACCA
GCCTCTGCTGGTCCGATTGAACGCGCGGATTCTTTATCACTGATAAGTTGGTGGACATATTATGTTTATC
AGTGATAAAGTGTCAAGCATGACAAAGTTGCAGCCGAATACAGTGATCCGTGCCGCCCTGGACCTGTTGA
ACGAGGTCGGCGTAGACGGTCTGACGACACGCAAACTGGCGGAACGGTTGGGGGTTCAGCAGCCGGCGCT
TTACTGGCACTTCAGGAACAAGCGGGCGCTGCTCGACGCACTGGCCGAAGCCATGCTGGCGGAGAATCAT
ACGCATTCGGTGCCGAGAGCCGACGACGACTGGCGCTCATTTCTGATCGGGAATGCCCGCAGCTTCAGGC
AGGCGCTGCTCGCCTACCGCGATGGCGCGCGCATCCATGCCGGCACGCGACCGGGCGCACCGCAGATGGA
AACGGCCGACGCGCAGCTTCGCTTCCTCTGCGAGGCGGGTTTTTCGGCCGGGGACGCCGTCAATGCGCTG
ATGACAATCAGCTACTTCACTGTTGGGGCCGTGCTTGAGGAGCAGGCCGGCGACAGCGATGCCGGCGAGC
GCGGCGGCACCGTTGAACAGGCTCCGCTCTCGCCGCTGTTGCGGGCCGCGATAGACTCCTTCGACGAAGC
CGGTCCGGACGCAGCGTTCGAGCAGGGACTCGCGGTGATTGTCGATGGATTGGCGAAAAGGAGGCTCGTT
GTCAGGAACGTTGAAGGACCGAGAAAGGGTGCTAAGAAACCATTATTATCATGAAGCTCGCACGCTGCCG
CAAGCACTCAGGGCGCAAGGGCTGCTAAAGGAAGCGGAACACGTAGAAAGCCAGTCCGCAGAAACGGTGC
TGACCCCGGATGAATGTCAGCTACTGGGCTATCTGGACAAGGGAAAACGCAAGCGCAAAGAGAAAGCAGG
TAGCTTGCAGTGGGCTTACATGGCGATAGCTAGACTGGGCGGTTTTATGGACAGCAAGCGAACCGGAATT
GCCAGCTGGGGCGCCCTCTGGTAAGGTTGGGAAGCCCTGCAAAGTAAACTGGATGGCTTTCTTGCCGCCA
AGGATCTGATGGCGCAGGGGATCAAGATCTGATCAAGAGACAGGATACTAGTGGAGGAAGAAAAAATGAG
CAAGGGCGAGGAGCTGTTCACCGGGGTGGTGCCCATCCTGGTCGAGCTGGACGGCGACGTAAACGGCCAC
AAGTTCAGCGTGTCCGGCGAGGGCGAGGGCGATGCCACCTACGGCAAGCTGACCCTGAAGTTCATCTGCA
CCACCGGCAAGCTGCCCGTGCCCTGGCCCACCCTCGTGACCACCCTGACCTACGGCGTGCAGTGCTTCGC
CCGCTACCCCGACCACATGAAGCAGCACGACTTCTTCAAGTCCGCCATGCCCGAAGGCTACGTCCAGGAG
CGCACCATCTTCTTCAAGGACGACGGCAACTACAAGACCCGCGCCGAGGTGAAGTTCGAGGGCGACACCC
TGGTGAACCGCATCGAGCTGAAGGGCATCGACTTCAAGGAGGACGGCAACATCCTGGGGCACAAGCTGGA
GTACAACTACAACAGCCACAACGTCTATATCACCGCCGACAAGCAGAAGAACGGCATCAAGGCCAACTTC
AAGATCCGCCACAACATCGAGGACGGCGGCGTGCAGCTCGCCGACCACTACCAGCAGAACACCCCCATCG
GCGACGGCCCCGTGCTGCTGCCCGACAACCACTACCTGAGCACCCAGTCCAAGCTGAGCAAAGACCCCAA
CGAGAAGCGCGATCACATGGTCCTGCTGGAGTTCGTGACCGCCGCCGGGTAATTAGCTGAGCTTGGACTC
CTGTTGATAGATCCAGTAATGACCTCAGAACTCCATCTGGATTTGTTCAGAACGCTCGGTTGCCGCCGGG
CGTTTTTTATTGGTGAGAATCCAAGCTAGCTTGGCGAGATTTTCAGGAGCTAAGGAAGCTAAAATGGAGA
AAAAAATCACTGGATATACCACCGTTGATATATCCCAATGGCATCGTAAAGAACATTTTGAGGCATTTCA
GTCAGTTGCTCAATGTACCTATAACCAGACCGTTCAGCTGGATATTACGGCCTTTTTAAAGACCGTAAAG
AAAAATAAGCACAAGTTTTATCCGGCCTTTATTCACATTCTTGCCCGCCTGATGAATGCTCATCCGGAAT
TTCGTATGGCAATGAAAGACGGTGAGCTGGTGATATGGGATAGTGTTCACCCTTGTTACACCGTTTTCCA
TGAGCAAACTGAAACGTTTTCATCGCTCTGGAGTGAATACCACGACGATTTCCGGCAGTTTCTACACATA
TATTCGCAAGATGTGGCGTGTTACGGTGAAAACCTGGCCTATTTCCCTAAAGGGTTTATTGAGAATATGT
TTTTCGTCTCAGCCAATCCCTGGGTGAGTTTCACCAGTTTTGATTTAAACGTGGCCAATATGGACAACTT
CTTCGCCCCCGTTTTCACCATGGGCAAATATTATACGCAAGGCGACAAGGTGCTGATGCCGCTGGCGATT
CAGGTTCATCATGCCGTTTGTGATGGCTTCCATGTCGGCAGAATGCTTAATGAATTACAACAGTACTGCG
ATGAGTGGCAGGGCGGGGCGTAATTTTTTTAAGGCAGTTATTGGTGCCCTTAAACGCCTGGGGTAATGAC
TCTCTAGCTTGAGGCATCAAATAAAACGAAAGGCTCAGTCGAAAGACTGGGCCTTTCGTTTTATCTGTTG
TTTGTCGGTGAACGCTCTCCTGAGTAGGACAAATCCGCCGCTAGGAGCTTGCGGCCGCCAGGATATCGAC
CCAAGTACCGCCACCTAACAATTCGTTCAAGCCGAGATCGGCTTCCCGGCCGACGCGTCAATTCGAGCGC
GTCAATTCGAGGGCCGCGGCCTAGGCGGCCAGATCTGATCAAGAGACAGTCTAGCTAGAATTAATTCGAG
TCGACCGATCCCGTACACAAGTAGCGTCCTGAACGGAACCTTTCCCGTTTTCCAGGATCTGATCTTCCAT
GTGACCTCCTAACATGGTAACGTTCATGATAACTTCTGCTCTTCATCGTGCGGCCGACTGGGCTAAATCT
GTGTTCTCTTCGGCGGCGCTGGGTGATCCTCGCCGTACTGCCCGCTTGGTTAACGTCGCCGCCCAATTGG
CAAAATATTCTGGTAAATCAATAACCATCTCATCAGAGGGTAGTGAAGCCATGCAGGAAGGCGCTTACCG
ATTTATCCGCAATCCCAACGTTTCTGCCGAGGCGATCAGAAAGGCTGGCGCCATGCAAACAGTCAAGTTG
GCTCAGGAGTTTCCCGAACTGCTGGCCATTGAGGACACCACCTCTTTGAGTTATCGCCACCAGGTCGCCG
AAGAGCTTGGCAAGCTGGGCTCTATTCAGGATAAATCCCGCGGATGGTGGGTTCACTCCGTTCTCTTGCT
CGAGGCCACCACATTCCGCACCGTAGGATTACTGCATCAGGAGTGGTGGATGCGCCCGGATGACCCTGCC
GATGCGGATGAAAAGGAGAGTGGCAAATGGCTGGCAGCCGCCGCAACTAGCCGGTTACGCATGGGCAGCA
TGATGAGCAACGTGATTGCGGTCTGTGACCGCGAAGCCGATATTCATGCTTATCTGCAGGACAAACTGGC
GCATAACGAGCGCTTCGTGGTGCGCTCCAAGCACCCACGCAAGGACGTAGAGTCTGGGTTGTATCTGTAC
GACCATCTGAAGAACCAACCGGAGTTGGGTGGCTATCAGATCAGCATTCCGCAAAAGGGCGTGGTGGATA
AACGCGGTAAACGTAAAAATCGACCAGCCCGCAAGGCGAGCTTGAGCCTGCGCAGTGGGCGCATCACGCT
AAAACAGGGGAATATCACGCTCAACGCGGTGCTGGCCGAGGAGATTAACCCGCCCAAGGGTGAGACCCCG
TTGAAATGGTTGTTGCTGACCAGCGAACCGGTCGAGTCGCTAGCCCAAGCCTTGCGCGTCATCGACATTT
ATACCCATCGCTGGCGGATCGAGGAGTTCCATAAGGCATGGAAAACCGGAGCAGGAGCCGAGAGGCAACG
CATGGAGGAGCCGGATAATCTGGAGCGGATGGTCTCGATCCTCTCGTTTGTTGCGGTCAGGCTGTTACAG
CTCAGAGAAAGCTTCACGCTGCCGCAAGCACTCAGGGCGCAAGGGCTGCTAAAGGAAGCGGAACACGTAG
AAAGCCAGTCCGCAGAAACGGTGCTGACCCCGGATGAATGTCAGCTACTGGGCTATCTGGACAAGGGAAA
ACGCAAGCGCAAAGAGAAAGCAGGTAGCTTGCAGTGGGCTTACATGGCGATAGCTAGACTGGGCGGTTTT
ATGGACAGCAAGCGAACCGGAATTGCCAGCTGGGGCGCCCTCTGGGAAGGTTGGGAAGCCCTGCAAAGTA
AACTGGATGGCTTTCTTGCCGCCAAGGATCTGATGGCGCAGGGGATCAAGATCTGATCGGTCGATCGAAT
TAATTCCCAATTCTTGAAGACGAAAGGGCCTCGTGATACGCCTATTTTTATAGGTTAATGTCATGATAAT
AATGGTTTCTTAGACGTCAGGTGGCACTTTTCGGGGAAATGTGCGCGGAACCCCTATTTGTTTATTTTTC
TAAATACATTCAAATATGTATCCGCTCATGAGACAATAACCCTGATAAATGCTTCAATAATATTGAAAAA
GGAAGAGTATGAGTATTCAACATTTCCGTGTCGCCCTTATTCCCTTTTTTGCGGCATTTTGCCTTCCTGT
TTTTGCTCACCCAGAAACGCTGGTGAAAGTAAAAGATGCTGAAGATCAGTTGGGTGCACGAGTGGGTTAC
ATCGAACTGGATCTCAACAGCGGTAAGATCCTTGAGAGTTTTCGCCCCGAAGAACGTTTTCCAATGATGA
GCACTTTTAAAGTTCTGCTATGTGGCGCGGTATTATCCCGTATTGACGCCGGGCAAGAGCAACTCGGTCG
CCGCATACACTATTCTCAGAATGACTTGGTTGAGTACTCACCAGTCACAGAAAAGCATCTTACGGATGGC
ATGACAGTAAGAGAATTATGCAGTGCTGCCATAACCATGAGTGATAACACTGCGGCCAACTTACTTCTGA
CAACGATCGGAGGACCGAAGGAGCTAACCGCTTTTTTGCACAACATGGGGGATCATGTAACTCGCCTTGA
TCGTTGGGAACCGGAGCTGAATGAAGCCATACCAAACGACGAGCGTGACACCACGATGCCTGTAGCAATG
GCAACAACGTTGCGCAAACTATTAACTGGCGAACTACTTACTCTAGCTTCCCGGCAACAATTAATAGACT
GGATGGAGGCGGATAAAGTTGCAGGACCACTTCTGCGCTCGGCCCTTCCGGCTGGCTGGTTTATTGCTGA
TAAATCTGGAGCCGGTGAGCGTGGGTCTCGCGGTATCATTGCAGCACTGGGGCCAGATGGTAAGCCCTCC
CGTATCGTAGTTATCTACACGACGGGGAGTCAGGCAACTATGGATGAACGAAATAGACAGATCGCTGAGA
TAGGTGCCTCACTGATTAAGCATTGGTAACTGTCAGACCAAGTTTACTCATATATACTTTAGATTGATTT
AAAACTTCATTTTTAATTTAAAAGGATCTAGGTGAAGATCCGGGGAATTGGGGATCAATTCCGTTTTCCG
CTGCATAACCCTGCTTCGGGGTCATTATAGCGATTTTTTCGGTATATCCATCCTTT
